>Addgene plasmid #160453 | pHX_gRNA_hPAX7_6-9S | addgene full sequence | sequence record 316786 | Addgene NGS Result
GAGGGCCTATTTCCCATGATTCCTTCATATTTGCATATACGATACAAGGCTGTTAGAGAGATAATTAGAA
TTAATTTGACTGTAAACACAAAGATATTAGTACAAAATACGTGACGTAGAAAGTAATAATTTCTTGGGTA
GTTTGCAGTTTTAAAATTATGTTTTAAAATGGACTATCATATGCTTACCGTAACTTGAAAGTATTTCGAT
TTCTTGGCTTTATATATCTTGTGGAAAGGACGAAACACCGTGAGTGGGTGTACGTGGTTTTAGAGCTAGA
AATAGCAAGTTAAAATAAGGCTAGTCCGTTATCAACTTGAAAAAGTGGCACCGAGTCGGTGCTTTTTTTC
TAGACCCAGCTTTCTTGTACAAAGTTGGCATTAAAGGGCGAATTCCAGCACACTGGCGGCCGTTACTAGT
GGATCCGAGCTCGGTACCAAGCTTGATGCATAGCTTGAGTATTCTATAGTGTCACCTAAATAGCTTGGCG
TAATCATGGTCATAGCTGTTTCCTGTGTGAAATTGTTATCCGCTCACAATTCCACACAACATACGAGCCG
GAAGCATAAAGTGTAAAGCCTGGGGTGCCTAATGAGTGAGCTAACTCACATTAATTGCGTTGCGCTCACT
GCCCGCTTTCCAGTCGGGAAACCTGTCGTGCCAGCTGCATTAATGAATCGGCCAACGCGCGGGGAGAGGC
GGTTTGCGTATTGGGCGCTCTTCCGCTTCCTCGCTCACTGACTCGCTGCGCTCGGTCGTTCGGCTGCGGC
GAGCGGTATCAGCTCACTCAAAGGCGGTAATACGGTTATCCACAGAATCAGGGGATAACGCAGGAAAGAA
CATGTGAGCAAAAGGCCAGCAAAAGGCCAGGAACCGTAAAAAGGCCGCGTTGCTGGCGTTTTTCCATAGG
CTCCGCCCCCCTGACGAGCATCACAAAAATCGACGCTCAAGTCAGAGGTGGCGAAACCCGACAGGACTAT
AAAGATACCAGGCGTTTCCCCCTGGAAGCTCCCTCGTGCGCTCTCCTGTTCCGACCCTGCCGCTTACCGG
ATACCTGTCCGCCTTTCTCCCTTCGGGAAGCGTGGCGCTTTCTCATAGCTCACGCTGTAGGTATCTCAGT
TCGGTGTAGGTCGTTCGCTCCAAGCTGGGCTGTGTGCACGAACCCCCCGTTCAGCCCGACCGCTGCGCCT
TATCCGGTAACTATCGTCTTGAGTCCAACCCGGTAAGACACGACTTATCGCCACTGGCAGCAGCCACTGG
TAACAGGATTAGCAGAGCGAGGTATGTAGGCGGTGCTACAGAGTTCTTGAAGTGGTGGCCTAACTACGGC
TACACTAGAAGAACAGTATTTGGTATCTGCGCTCTGCTGAAGCCAGTTACCTTCGGAAAAAGAGTTGGTA
GCTCTTGATCCGGCAAACAAACCACCGCTGGTAGCGGTGGTTTTTTTGTTTGCAAGCAGCAGATTACGCG
CAGAAAAAAAGGATCTCAAGAAGATCCTTTGATCTTTTCTACGGGGTCTGACGCTCAGTGGAACGAAAAC
TCACGTTAAGGGATTTTGGTCATGAGATTATCAAAAAGGATCTTCACCTAGATCCTTTTAAATTAAAAAT
GAAGTTTTAGCACGTGTCAGTCCTGCTCCTCGGCCACGAAGTGCACGCAGTTGCCGGCCGGGTCGCGCAG
GGCGAACTCCCGCCCCCACGGCTGCTCGCCGATCTCGGTCATGGCCGGCCCGGAGGCGTCCCGGAAGTTC
GTGGACACGACCTCCGACCACTCGGCGTACAGCTCGTCCAGGCCGCGCACCCACACCCAGGCCAGGGTGT
TGTCCGGCACCACCTGGTCCTGGACCGCGCTGATGAACAGGGTCACGTCGTCCCGGACCACACCGGCGAA
GTCGTCCTCCACGAAGTCCCGGGAGAACCCGAGCCGGTCGGTCCAGAACTCGACCGCTCCGGCGACGTCG
CGCGCGGTGAGCACCGGAACGGCACTGGTCAACTTGGCCATGGTGGCCCTCCTCACGTGCTATTATTGAA
GCATTTATCAGGGTTATTGTCTCATGAGCGGATACATATTTGAATGTATTTAGAAAAATAAACAAATAGG
GGTTCCGCGCACATTTCCCCGAAAAGTGCCACCTGATGCGGTGTGAAATACCGCACAGATGCGTAAGGAG
AAAATACCGCATCAGGAAATTGTAAGCGTTAATAATTCAGAAGAACTCGTCAAGAAGGCGATAGAAGGCG
ATGCGCTGCGAATCGGGAGCGGCGATACCGTAAAGCACGAGGAAGCGGTCAGCCCATTCGCCGCCAAGCT
CTTCAGCAATATCACGGGTAGCCAACGCTATGTCCTGATAGCGGTCCGCCACACCCAGCCGGCCACAGTC
GATGAATCCAGAAAAGCGGCCATTTTCCACCATGATATTCGGCAAGCAGGCATCGCCATGGGTCACGACG
AGATCCTCGCCGTCGGGCATGCTCGCCTTGAGCCTGGCGAACAGTTCGGCTGGCGCGAGCCCCTGATGCT
CTTCGTCCAGATCATCCTGATCGACAAGACCGGCTTCCATCCGAGTACGTGCTCGCTCGATGCGATGTTT
CGCTTGGTGGTCGAATGGGCAGGTAGCCGGATCAAGCGTATGCAGCCGCCGCATTGCATCAGCCATGATG
GATACTTTCTCGGCAGGAGCAAGGTGAGATGACAGGAGATCCTGCCCCGGCACTTCGCCCAATAGCAGCC
AGTCCCTTCCCGCTTCAGTGACAACGTCGAGCACAGCTGCGCAAGGAACGCCCGTCGTGGCCAGCCACGA
TAGCCGCGCTGCCTCGTCTTGCAGTTCATTCAGGGCACCGGACAGGTCGGTCTTGACAAAAAGAACCGGG
CGCCCCTGCGCTGACAGCCGGAACACGGCGGCATCAGAGCAGCCGATTGTCTGTTGTGCCCAGTCATAGC
CGAATAGCCTCTCCACCCAAGCGGCCGGAGAACCTGCGTGCAATCCATCTTGTTCAATCATGCGAAACGA
TCCTCATCCTGTCTCTTGATCAGAGCTTGATCCCCTGCGCCATCAGATCCTTGGCGGCAAGAAAGCCATC
CAGTTTACTTTGCAGGGCTTCCCAACCTTACCAGAGGGCGCCCCAGCTGGCAATTCCGGTTCGCTTGCTG
TCCATAAAACCGCCCAGTCTAGCTATCGCCATGTAAGCCCACTGCAAGCTACCTGCTTTCTCTTTGCGCT
TGCGTTTTCCCTTGTCCAGATAGCCCAGTAGCTGACATTCATCCGGGGTCAGCACCGTTTCTGCGGACTG
GCTTTCTACGTGAAAAGGATCTAGGTGAAGATCCTTTTTGATAATCTCATGCCTGACATTTATATTCCCC
AGAACATCAGGTTAATGGCGTTTTTGATGTCATTTTCGCGGTGGCTGAGATCAGCCACTTCTTCCCCGAT
AACGGAGACCGGCACACTGGCCATATCGGTGGTCATCATGCGCCAGCTTTCATCCCCGATATGCACCACC
GGGTAAAGTTCACGGGAGACTTTATCTGACAGCAGACGTGCACTGGCCAGGGGGATCACCATCCGTCGCC
CCGGCGTGTCAATAATATCACTCTGTACATCCACAAACAGACGATAACGGCTCTCTCTTTTATAGGTGTA
AACCTTAAACTGCCGTACGTATAGGCTGCGCAACTGTTGGGAAGGGCGATCGGTGCGGGCCTCTTCGCTA
TTACGCCAGCTGGCGAAAGGGGGATGTGCTGCAAGGCGATTAAGTTGGGTAACGCCAGGGTTTTCCCAGT
CACGACGTTGTAAAACGACGGCCAGTGAATTGTAATACGACTCACTATAGGGCGAATTGGGCCCTCTAGA
TGCATGCTCGAGCGGCCGCCAGTGTGATGGATATCTGCAGAATTCGCCCTTTGTACAAAAAAGCAGGCTT
TAAAGGAACCAATTCAGTCGACTGGATCCGGTACCAAGGTCGGGCAGGAA
Features (pLannotate 1.2.2; 18 found; start..end, strand, type, name):
      1..241     +  promoter       U6 promoter: RNA polymerase III promoter for human U6 snRNA
    267..342     +  misc_RNA       gRNA scaffold: guide RNA scaffold for the Streptococcus pyogenes CRISPR/Cas9 system
    354..375     -  protein_bind   attB2 (fragment): mutant version of attB; recombination site for the Gateway® BP reaction BP Clonase™
    463..481     -  promoter       SP6 promoter: promoter for bacteriophage SP6 RNA polymerase
    523..539     -  protein_bind   lac operator: The lac repressor binds to the lac operator to inhibit transcription in E. coli. This inhibition can be relieved by adding lactose or isopropyl-β-D-thiogalactopyranoside (IPTG). lac repressor encoded by lacI
    547..577     -  promoter       lac promoter: promoter for the E. coli lac operon
    592..613     -  protein_bind   CAP binding site: CAP binding activates transcription in the presence of cAMP. E. coli catabolite activator protein
    626..718     -  CDS            lacI (fragment): lac repressor; lacI; The lac repressor binds to the lac operator to inhibit transcription in E. coli. This inhibition can be relieved by adding lactose or isopropyl-β-D-thiogalactopyranoside (IPTG).
    901..1489    -  rep_origin     ori: high-copy-number ColE1/pMB1/pBR322/pUC origin of replication
   1627..2001    -  CDS            BleoR: antibiotic-binding protein; Sh ble from Streptoalloteichus hindustanus; confers resistance to bleomycin, phleomycin, and Zeocin™
   2021..2109    -  promoter       AmpR promoter (fragment): bla
   2136..2186    +  misc_feature   bom (fragment): basis of mobility region from pBR322
   2207..3001    -  CDS            NeoR/KanR: aminoglycoside phosphotransferase from Tn5; aph(3')-II (or nptII); confers resistance to neomycin, kanamycin, and G418 (Geneticin®)
   3033..3302    -  CDS            tnpA (fragment): TN5P_ECOLX - Also known as tnp. Experimental evidence at protein level: Swiss-Prot protein existence level 1. Mediates transposition of transposon Tn5 by a 'cut and paste' mechanism. First, the monomeric transposase binds the 19 bp inverted DNA repeats flanking the transposon. Then, dimerization of the DNA- bound transposase creates a synaptic DNA complex. After nicking of the first DNA strand, excision of the transposon proceeds through a series of intermediates. The transposase then mediates the insertion of the transposon at a new site by strand transfer. The activity of the wild- type tran
   3350..3653    -  CDS            ccdB (fragment): CcdB, a bacterial toxin that poisons DNA gyrase; ccdB; Plasmids containing the ccdB gene cannot be propagated in standard E. coli strains.
   3663..3810    -  CDS            lacZα (fragment): LacZα fragment of β-galactosidase; lacZ fragment
   3813..3831    +  promoter       T7 promoter: promoter for bacteriophage T7 RNA polymerase
   3900..3919    +  protein_bind   attB1 (fragment): mutant version of attB; recombination site for the Gateway® BP reaction BP Clonase™
