[The description below was written by a language model from this plasmid's Addgene catalogue record and pLannotate feature annotations shown in this document.]
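Description:
pHX_gRNA_hPAX7_6-9S is a small (about 4 kb) mammalian CRISPR guide-expression plasmid built on the gRNA_Cloning Vector backbone. It is propagated in E. coli from a high-copy ColE1/pUC-type origin and selected with kanamycin through a Tn5-derived NeoR/KanR aminoglycoside phosphotransferase gene. The annotation also detects a BleoR (Sh ble) open reading frame. Several leftover cloning-vector elements are present as well: lac promoter/operator, T7 and SP6 promoters, partial attB1/attB2 sites, and fragments of lacZα, ccdB, lacI and a Tn5 transposase. These are backbone remnants and play no part in the guide cassette. The ccdB annotation is only a fragment, which fits with the plasmid being grown in a standard strain such as DH5alpha.

The payload is a human U6 RNA polymerase III promoter driving a single guide RNA. A truncated 17-nucleotide spacer directed at the 3' UTR of human PAX7 is fused to the Streptococcus pyogenes Cas9 gRNA scaffold. The spacer was inserted by Gibson assembly at the backbone's AflII site, which was destroyed in the process with a loss of 4 bp from the parental vector. The plasmid encodes no Cas9, so the nuclease must be supplied from a separate construct. The feature table shows no dedicated mammalian promoter for a selection marker or reporter.

According to the associated publication, the guide was used to generate PAX7 reporter lines in human pluripotent stem cells for studying skeletal myogenesis. A cut in the PAX7 3' UTR would serve to promote insertion of a reporter at the endogenous locus. The donor template is not part of this record.
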