Addgene plasmid #160453: pHX_gRNA_hPAX7_6-9S
Purpose: sgRNA targeting human PAX7 3' UTR with 17bp spacer
Depositing lab: April Pyle. Depositing organization: University of California, Los Angeles (UCLA). Publication: Generation of PAX7 Reporter Cells to Investigate Skeletal Myogenesis from Human Pluripotent Stem Cells. Xi H, Young CS, Pyle AD. STAR Protoc. 2020 Nov 5;1(3):100158. doi: 10.1016/j.xpro.2020.100158. eCollection 2020 Dec 18. PubMed 33377052.
Backbone
  Vector backbone: gRNA_Cloning Vector
  Backbone manufacturer: 41824
  Backbone size w/o insert (bp): 3910
  Total vector size (bp): 3970
  Modifications to backbone: The AflII site was destroyed during cloning which results in a loss of 4 bp from the original backbone (3914 bp)
  Vector type: Mammalian Expression, CRISPR
Growth in bacteria
  Bacterial resistance: Kanamycin, 50 μg/mL
  Growth temperature: 37°C
  Growth strain: DH5alpha
  Copy number: Unknown
Gene/Insert
  Gene/Insert name: gRNA_hPAX7_6-9S
  gRNA/shRNA sequence: GTGAGTGGGTGTACGTG
  Species: H. sapiens (human)
  GenBank ID: NM_001135254
  Promoter: U6
  Cloning method: Gibson Cloning
  Sequencing primers: 5′ T7: TAATACGACTCACTATAGGG
Terms and licenses: Academic/Nonprofit Terms; Industry Terms: Not Available to Industry
How to cite: pHX_gRNA_hPAX7_6-9S was a gift from April Pyle (Addgene plasmid # 160453 ; http://n2t.net/addgene:160453 ; RRID:Addgene_160453)
